>Addgene plasmid #249211 | pLenti-hNRP1-gRNA2 | addgene full sequence | sequence record 499756 | Addgene NGS Result
TTAATGTAGTCTTATGCAATACTCTTGTAGTCTTGCAACATGGTAACGATGAGTTAGCAACATGCCTTAC
AAGGAGAGAAAAAGCACCGTGCATGCCGATTGGTGGAAGTAAGGTGGTACGATCGTGCCTTATTAGGAAG
GCAACAGACGGGTCTGACATGGATTGGACGAACCACTGAATTGCCGCATTGCAGAGATATTGTATTTAAG
TGCCTAGCTCGATACATAAACGGGTCTCTCTGGTTAGACCAGATCTGAGCCTGGGAGCTCTCTGGCTAAC
TAGGGAACCCACTGCTTAAGCCTCAATAAAGCTTGCCTTGAGTGCTTCAAGTAGTGTGTGCCCGTCTGTT
GTGTGACTCTGGTAACTAGAGATCCCTCAGACCCTTTTAGTCAGTGTGGAAAATCTCTAGCAGTGGCGCC
CGAACAGGGACTTGAAAGCGAAAGGGAAACCAGAGGAGCTCTCTCGACGCAGGACTCGGCTTGCTGAAGC
GCGCACGGCAAGAGGCGAGGGGCGGCGACTGGTGAGTACGCCAAAAATTTTGACTAGCGGAGGCTAGAAG
GAGAGAGATGGGTGCGAGAGCGTCAGTATTAAGCGGGGGAGAATTAGATCGCGATGGGAAAAAATTCGGT
TAAGGCCAGGGGGAAAGAAAAAATATAAATTAAAACATATAGTATGGGCAAGCAGGGAGCTAGAACGATT
CGCAGTTAATCCTGGCCTGTTAGAAACATCAGAAGGCTGTAGACAAATACTGGGACAGCTACAACCATCC
CTTCAGACAGGATCAGAAGAACTTAGATCATTATATAATACAGTAGCAACCCTCTATTGTGTGCATCAAA
GGATAGAGATAAAAGACACCAAGGAAGCTTTAGACAAGATAGAGGAAGAGCAAAACAAAAGTAAGACCAC
CGCACAGCAAGCGGCCGCTGATCTTCAGACCTGGAGGAGGAGATATGAGGGACAATTGGAGAAGTGAATT
ATATAAATATAAAGTAGTAAAAATTGAACCATTAGGAGTAGCACCCACCAAGGCAAAGAGAAGAGTGGTG
CAGAGAGAAAAAAGAGCAGTGGGAATAGGAGCTTTGTTCCTTGGGTTCTTGGGAGCAGCAGGAAGCACTA
TGGGCGCAGCGTCAATGACGCTGACGGTACAGGCCAGACAATTATTGTCTGGTATAGTGCAGCAGCAGAA
CAATTTGCTGAGGGCTATTGAGGCGCAACAGCATCTGTTGCAACTCACAGTCTGGGGCATCAAGCAGCTC
CAGGCAAGAATCCTGGCTGTGGAAAGATACCTAAAGGATCAACAGCTCCTGGGGATTTGGGGTTGCTCTG
GAAAACTCATTTGCACCACTGCTGTGCCTTGGAATGCTAGTTGGAGTAATAAATCTCTGGAACAGATTTG
GAATCACACGACCTGGATGGAGTGGGACAGAGAAATTAACAATTACACAAGCTTAATACACTCCTTAATT
GAAGAATCGCAAAACCAGCAAGAAAAGAATGAACAAGAATTATTGGAATTAGATAAATGGGCAAGTTTGT
GGAATTGGTTTAACATAACAAATTGGCTGTGGTATATAAAATTATTCATAATGATAGTAGGAGGCTTGGT
AGGTTTAAGAATAGTTTTTGCTGTACTTTCTATAGTGAATAGAGTTAGGCAGGGATATTCACCATTATCG
TTTCAGACCCACCTCCCAACCCCGAGGGGACCCAGAGAGGGCCTATTTCCCATGATTCCTTCATATTTGC
ATATACGATACAAGGCTGTTAGAGAGATAATTAGAATTAATTTGACTGTAAACACAAAGATATTAGTACA
AAATACGTGACGTAGAAAGTAATAATTTCTTGGGTAGTTTGCAGTTTTAAAATTATGTTTTAAAATGGAC
TATCATATGCTTACCGTAACTTGAAAGTATTTCGATTTCTTGGCTTTATATATCTTGTGGAAAGGACGAA
ACACCGATCGACGTTAGCTCCAACGGTTTTAGAGCTAGAAATAGCAAGTTAAAATAAGGCTAGTCCGTTA
TCAACTTGAAAAAGTGGCACCGAGTCGGTGCTTTTTTGAATTCTAGATCTTGAGACAAATGGCAGTATTC
ATCCACAATTTTAAAAGAAAAGGGGGGATTGGGGGGTACAGTGCAGGGGAAAGAATAGTAGACATAATAG
CAACAGACATACAAACTAAAGAATTACAAAAACAAATTACAAAAATTCAAAATTTTCGGGTTTATTACAG
GGACAGCAGAGATCCACTTTGGCGCCGGCTCGAGTGGCTCCGGTGCCCGTCAGTGGGCAGAGCGCACATC
GCCCACAGTCCCCGAGAAGTTGGGGGGAGGGGTCGGCAATTGAACCGGTGCCTAGAGAAGGTGGCGCGGG
GTAAACTGGGAAAGTGATGTCGTGTACTGGCTCCGCCTTTTTCCCGAGGGTGGGGGAGAACCGTATATAA
GTGCAGTAGTCGCCGTGAACGTTCTTTTTCGCAACGGGTTTGCCGCCAGAACACAGGTGTCGTGACGCGG
GATCCGCCACCATGACCGAGTACAAGCCCACGGTGCGCCTCGCCACCCGCGACGACGTCCCCAGGGCCGT
ACGCACCCTCGCCGCCGCGTTCGCCGACTACCCCGCCACGCGCCACACCGTCGATCCGGACCGCCACATC
GAGCGGGTCACCGAGCTGCAAGAACTCTTCCTCACGCGCGTCGGGCTCGACATCGGCAAGGTGTGGGTCG
CGGACGACGGCGCCGCGGTGGCGGTCTGGACCACGCCGGAGAGCGTCGAAGCGGGGGCGGTGTTCGCCGA
GATCGGCCCGCGCATGGCCGAGTTGAGCGGTTCCCGGCTGGCCGCGCAGCAACAGATGGAAGGCCTCCTG
GCGCCGCACCGGCCCAAGGAGCCCGCGTGGTTCCTGGCCACCGTCGGAGTCTCGCCCGACCACCAGGGCA
AGGGTCTGGGCAGCGCCGTCGTGCTCCCCGGAGTGGAGGCGGCCGAGCGCGCCGGGGTGCCCGCCTTCCT
GGAGACCTCCGCGCCCCGCAACCTCCCCTTCTACGAGCGGCTCGGCTTCACCGTCACCGCCGACGTCGAG
GTGCCCGAAGGACCGCGCACCTGGTGCATGACCCGCAAGCCCGGTGCCTGAACGCGTTAAGTCGACAATC
AACCTCTGGATTACAAAATTTGTGAAAGATTGACTGGTATTCTTAACTATGTTGCTCCTTTTACGCTATG
TGGATACGCTGCTTTAATGCCTTTGTATCATGCTATTGCTTCCCGTATGGCTTTCATTTTCTCCTCCTTG
TATAAATCCTGGTTGCTGTCTCTTTATGAGGAGTTGTGGCCCGTTGTCAGGCAACGTGGCGTGGTGTGCA
CTGTGTTTGCTGACGCAACCCCCACTGGTTGGGGCATTGCCACCACCTGTCAGCTCCTTTCCGGGACTTT
CGCTTTCCCCCTCCCTATTGCCACGGCGGAACTCATCGCCGCCTGCCTTGCCCGCTGCTGGACAGGGGCT
CGGCTGTTGGGCACTGACAATTCCGTGGTGTTGTCGGGGAAATCATCGTCCTTTCCTTGGCTGCTCGCCT
GTGTTGCCACCTGGATTCTGCGCGGGACGTCCTTCTGCTACGTCCCTTCGGCCCTCAATCCAGCGGACCT
TCCTTCCCGCGGCCTGCTGCCGGCTCTGCGGCCTCTTCCGCGTCTTCGCCTTCGCCCTCAGACGAGTCGG
ATCTCCCTTTGGGCCGCCTCCCCGCGTCGACTTTAAGACCAATGACTTACAAGGCAGCTGTAGATCTTAG
CCACTTTTTAAAAGAAAAGGGGGGACTGGAAGGGCTAATTCACTCCCAACGAAGACAAGATCTGCTTTTT
GCTTGTACTGGGTCTCTCTGGTTAGACCAGATCTGAGCCTGGGAGCTCTCTGGCTAACTAGGGAACCCAC
TGCTTAAGCCTCAATAAAGCTTGCCTTGAGTGCTTCAAGTAGTGTGTGCCCGTCTGTTGTGTGACTCTGG
TAACTAGAGATCCCTCAGACCCTTTTAGTCAGTGTGGAAAATCTCTAGCAGTACGTATAGTAGTTCATGT
CATCTTATTATTCAGTATTTATAACTTGCAAAGAAATGAATATCAGAGAGTGAGAGGAACTTGTTTATTG
CAGCTTATAATGGTTACAAATAAAGCAATAGCATCACAAATTTCACAAATAAAGCATTTTTTTCACTGCA
TTCTAGTTGTGGTTTGTCCAAACTCATCAATGTATCTTATCATGTCTGGCTCTAGCTATCCCGCCCCTAA
CTCCGCCCATCCCGCCCCTAACTCCGCCCAGTTCCGCCCATTCTCCGCCCCATGGCTGACTAATTTTTTT
TATTTATGCAGAGGCCGAGGCCGCCTCGGCCTCTGAGCTATTCCAGAAGTAGTGAGGAGGCTTTTTTGGA
GGCCTAGGGACGTACCCAATTCGCCCTATAGTGAGTCGTATTACGCGCGCTCACTGGCCGTCGTTTTACA
ACGTCGTGACTGGGAAAACCCTGGCGTTACCCAACTTAATCGCCTTGCAGCACATCCCCCTTTCGCCAGC
TGGCGTAATAGCGAAGAGGCCCGCACCGATCGCCCTTCCCAACAGTTGCGCAGCCTGAATGGCGAATGGG
[124 nt withheld, positions 4621-4744]
C
[91 nt withheld, positions 4746-4836]
A
[49 nt withheld, positions 4838-4886]
CCTTTGACGTTGGAGTCCACGTTCTTT
[37 nt withheld, positions 4914-4950]
ACCCTATCTCGGTCTATTCTTTTGATTTATAAGGGATTTTGCCGATTTCGGCCTATTGGTTAAAAAATGA
GCTGATTTAACAAAAATTTAACGCGAATTTTAACAAAATATTAACGCTTACAATTTAGGTGGCACTTTTC
GGGGAAATGTGCGCGGAACCCCTATTTGTTTATTTTTCTAAATACATTCAAATATGTATCCGCTCATGAG
ACAATAACCCTGATAAATGCTTCAATAATATTGAAAAAGGAAGAGTATGAGTATTCAACATTTCCGTGTC
GCCCTTATTCCCTTTTTTGCGGCATTTTGCCTTCCTGTTTTTGCTCACCCAGAAACGCTGGTGAAAGTAA
AAGATGCTGAAGATCAGTTGGGTGCACGAGTGGGTTACATCGAACTGGATCTCAACAGCGGTAAGATCCT
TGAGAGTTTTCGCCCCGAAGAACGTTTTCCAATGATGAGCACTTTTAAAGTTCTGCTATGTGGCGCGGTA
TTATCCCGTATTGACGCCGGGCAAGAGCAACTCGGTCGCCGCATACACTATTCTCAGAATGACTTGGTTG
AGTACTCACCAGTCACAGAAAAGCATCTTACGGATGGCATGACAGTAAGAGAATTATGCAGTGCTGCCAT
AACCATGAGTGATAACACTGCGGCCAACTTACTTCTGACAACGATCGGAGGACCGAAGGAGCTAACCGCT
TTTTTGCACAACATGGGGGATCATGTAACTCGCCTTGATCGTTGGGAACCGGAGCTGAATGAAGCCATAC
CAAACGACGAGCGTGACACCACGATGCCTGTAGCAATGGCAACAACGTTGCGCAAACTATTAACTGGCGA
ACTACTTACTCTAGCTTCCCGGCAACAATTAATAGACTGGATGGAGGCGGATAAAGTTGCAGGACCACTT
CTGCGCTCGGCCCTTCCGGCTGGCTGGTTTATTGCTGATAAATCTGGAGCCGGTGAGCGTGGGTCTCGCG
GTATCATTGCAGCACTGGGGCCAGATGGTAAGCCCTCCCGTATCGTAGTTATCTACACGACGGGGAGTCA
GGCAACTATGGATGAACGAAATAGACAGATCGCTGAGATAGGTGCCTCACTGATTAAGCATTGGTAACTG
TCAGACCAAGTTTACTCATATATACTTTAGATTGATTTAAAACTTCATTTTTAATTTAAAAGGATCTAGG
TGAAGATCCTTTTTGATAATCTCATGACCAAAATCCCTTAACGTGAGTTTTCGTTCCACTGAGCGTCAGA
CCCCGTAGAAAAGATCAAAGGATCTTCTTGAGATCCTTTTTTTCTGCGCGTAATCTGCTGCTTGCAAACA
AAAAAACCACCGCTACCAGCGGTGGTTTGTTTGCCGGATCAAGAGCTACCAACTCTTTTTCCGAAGGTAA
CTGGCTTCAGCAGAGCGCAGATACCAAATACTGTTCTTCTAGTGTAGCCGTAGTTAGGCCACCACTTCAA
GAACTCTGTAGCACCGCCTACATACCTCGCTCTGCTAATCCTGTTACCAGTGGCTGCTGCCAGTGGCGAT
AAGTCGTGTCTTACCGGGTTGGACTCAAGACGATAGTTACCGGATAAGGCGCAGCGGTCGGGCTGAACGG
GGGGTTCGTGCACACAGCCCAGCTTGGAGCGAACGACCTACACCGAACTGAGATACCTACAGCGTGAGCT
ATGAGAAAGCGCCACGCTTCCCGAAGGGAGAAAGGCGGACAGGTATCCGGTAAGCGGCAGGGTCGGAACA
GGAGAGCGCACGAGGGAGCTTCCAGGGGGAAACGCCTGGTATCTTTATAGTCCTGTCGGGTTTCGCCACC
TCTGACTTGAGCGTCGATTTTTGTGATGCTCGTCAGGGGGGCGGAGCCTATGGAAAAACGCCAGCAACGC
GGCCTTTTTACGGTTCCTGGCCTTTTGCTGGCCTTTTGCTCACATGTTCTTTCCTGCGTTATCCCCTGAT
TCTGTGGATAACCGTATTACCGCCTTTGAGTGAGCTGATACCGCTCGCCGCAGCCGAACGACCGAGCGCA
GCGAGTCAGTGAGCGAGGAAGCGGAAGAGCGCCCAATACGCAAACCGCCTCTCCCCGCGCGTTGGCCGAT
TCATTAATGCAGCTGGCACGACAGGTTTCCCGACTGGAAAGCGGGCAGTGAGCGCAACGCAATTAATGTG
AGTTAGCTCACTCATTAGGCACCCCAGGCTTTACACTTTATGCTTCCGGCTCGTATGTTGTGTGGAATTG
TGAGCGGATAACAATTTCACACAGGAAACAGCTATGACCATGATTACGCCAAGCGCGCAATTAACCCTCA
CTAAAGGGAACAAAAGCTGGAGCTGCAAGC
Features (pLannotate 1.2.2; 27 found; start..end, strand, type, name):
      5..231     +  promoter       RSV promoter: Rous sarcoma virus enhancer/promoter
    232..412     +  LTR            5' LTR (truncated): truncated 5' long terminal repeat (LTR) from HIV-1
    459..584     +  misc_feature   HIV-1 Ψ: packaging signal of human immunodeficiency virus type 1
    568..931     +  CDS            HIV-1 gag (fragment): gag protein from human immunodeficiency virus 1; gag
   1077..1310    +  misc_feature   RRE: The Rev response element (RRE) of HIV-1 allows for Rev-dependent mRNA export from the nucleus to the cytoplasm.
   1687..1713    +  CDS            Rev (fragment): human immunodeficiency virus 1 (HIV-1) Rev protein; rev; enhances nuclear export of unspliced and incompletely spliced viral mRNAs
   1717..1957    +  promoter       U6 promoter: RNA polymerase III promoter for human U6 snRNA
   1986..2061    +  misc_RNA       gRNA scaffold: guide RNA scaffold for the Streptococcus pyogenes CRISPR/Cas9 system
   2109..2226    +  misc_feature   cPPT/CTS: central polypurine tract and central termination sequence of HIV-1
   2295..2506    +  promoter       EF-1α core promoter: core promoter for human elongation factor EF-1α
   2532..3131    +  CDS            PuroR (fragment): puromycin N-acetyltransferase; pac from Streptomyces; confers resistance to puromycin
   3147..3735    +  misc_feature   WPRE: woodchuck hepatitis virus posttranscriptional regulatory element
   3786..3805    +  misc_feature   cPPT/CTS (fragment): central polypurine tract and central termination sequence of HIV-1
   3807..4040    +  LTR            3' LTR (ΔU3): self-inactivating 3' long terminal repeat (LTR) from HIV-1
   4118..4239    +  polyA_signal   SV40 poly(A) signal: SV40 polyadenylation signal
   4279..4414    +  rep_origin     SV40 ori: SV40 origin of replication
   4435..4453    -  promoter       T7 promoter: promoter for bacteriophage T7 RNA polymerase
   4461..4616    +  CDS            lacZα (fragment): LacZα fragment of β-galactosidase; lacZ fragment
   4621..5049    +  rep_origin     f1 ori (sequence partly withheld): f1 bacteriophage origin of replication; arrow indicates direction of (+) strand synthesis
   5102..5206    +  promoter       AmpR promoter: bla
   5207..6067    +  CDS            AmpR: β-lactamase; bla; confers resistance to ampicillin, carbenicillin, and related antibiotics
   6238..6826    +  rep_origin     ori: high-copy-number ColE1/pMB1/pBR322/pUC origin of replication
   7009..7101    +  CDS            lacI (fragment): lac repressor; lacI; The lac repressor binds to the lac operator to inhibit transcription in E. coli. This inhibition can be relieved by adding lactose or isopropyl-β-D-thiogalactopyranoside (IPTG).
   7114..7135    +  protein_bind   CAP binding site: CAP binding activates transcription in the presence of cAMP. E. coli catabolite activator protein
   7150..7180    +  promoter       lac promoter: promoter for the E. coli lac operon
   7188..7204    +  protein_bind   lac operator: The lac repressor binds to the lac operator to inhibit transcription in E. coli. This inhibition can be relieved by adding lactose or isopropyl-β-D-thiogalactopyranoside (IPTG). lac repressor encoded by lacI
   7249..7267    +  promoter       T3 promoter: promoter for bacteriophage T3 RNA polymerase
