[The description below was written by a language model from this plasmid's Addgene catalogue record and pLannotate feature annotations shown in this document.]
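Description:
pLenti-hNRP1-gRNA2 is a lentiviral CRISPR guide RNA vector built on the pLenti-sgRNA backbone and designed to knock out human NRP1 (neuropilin-1, also known as CD304 or BDCA4). It is propagated in E. coli as a high-copy plasmid through a ColE1/pUC-type origin with ampicillin selection from the β-lactamase gene. The backbone also carries an f1 origin, an SV40 origin and poly(A) signal, and remnants of a lac/T7/T3 cloning region that have no role in the payload.

The viral portion has a third-generation, self-inactivating layout. An RSV promoter drives a truncated HIV-1 5' LTR to produce the genomic RNA in packaging cells. This is followed by the Ψ packaging signal with a gag fragment, the Rev response element for Rev-dependent nuclear export, a cPPT/CTS, and a ΔU3 3' LTR that silences LTR promoter activity after integration.

Between the LTRs, a human U6 RNA polymerase III promoter expresses the NRP1-targeting spacer fused to the Streptococcus pyogenes Cas9 guide scaffold. The short gap between the annotated promoter and scaffold corresponds to the cloned guide. Downstream, an EF-1α core promoter drives puromycin N-acetyltransferase, allowing selection of transduced mammalian cells, and a WPRE enhances transcript expression.

No Cas9 coding sequence is annotated, so the nuclease must be supplied separately, for example from a Cas9-expressing cell line or a second vector. The name suggests this is one of several guides against NRP1, although the record does not describe the others. The stated purpose is simply NRP1 CRISPR knockout.
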