Addgene plasmid #249211: pLenti-hNRP1-gRNA2
Purpose: NRP1 CRISPR KO
Depositing lab: Weihong Tan. Depositing organization: Hangzhou Institute of Medicine, Chinese Academy of Sciences. Publication: SPARK-seq: A high-throughput platform for aptamer discovery and kinetic profiling. Luo G, Song J, Fu Y, Jiang Y, Gao Y, Zhong Z, Li L, Wei Y, Jia HR, Guo L, Fu T, Wu Q, Tan W. Science. 2026 Jan;391(6780):eadv6127. doi: 10.1126/science.adv6127. Epub 2026 Jan 1. PubMed 41477891.
Backbone
  Vector backbone: pLenti-sgRNA
  Backbone manufacturer: Eric Lander and David Sabatini, Addgene plasmid #71409
  Vector type: Lentiviral, CRISPR
Growth in bacteria
  Bacterial resistance: Ampicillin, 100 μg/mL
  Growth temperature: 37°C
  Growth strain: NEB Stable
  Copy number: High Copy
Gene/Insert
  Gene/Insert name: NRP1
  gRNA/shRNA sequence: ATCGACGTTAGCTCCAACG
  Species: H. sapiens (human)
  Entrez Gene: NRP1 (a.k.a. BDCA4, CD304, NP1, NRP, VEGF165R)
  Promoter: U6
  Cloning method: Restriction Enzyme; 5′ cloning site Unknown (unknown if destroyed)
Terms and licenses: Academic/Nonprofit Terms; Industry Terms: Not Available to Industry
How to cite: pLenti-hNRP1-gRNA2 was a gift from Weihong Tan (Addgene plasmid # 249211 ; http://n2t.net/addgene:249211 ; RRID:Addgene_249211)
